Addgene plasmid #12528: pBS MCK promoter
Depositing lab: Ronald Kahn. Depositing organization: Joslin Diabetes Center. Publication: A muscle-specific insulin receptor knockout exhibits features of the metabolic syndrome of NIDDM without altering glucose tolerance. Bruning JC, Michael MD, Winnay JN, Hayashi T, Horsch D, Accili D, Goodyear LJ, Kahn CR. Mol Cell. 1998 Nov . 2(5):559-69. 10.1016/S1097-2765(00)80155-0 PubMed 9844629.
Backbone
  Vector backbone: pBluescriptKS
  Backbone size w/o insert (bp): 3000
  Vector type: Mammalian Expression
Growth in bacteria
  Bacterial resistance: Ampicillin, 100 μg/mL
  Growth temperature: 37°C
  Growth strain: DH5alpha
  Copy number: High Copy
Gene/Insert
  Gene/Insert name: MCK promoter (alt name: muscle creatine kinase promoter)
  Species: M. musculus (mouse)
  Insert size (bp): 6500
  Entrez Gene: Ckm (a.k.a. CPK-M, Ckmm, M-CK, MCK)
  Cloning method: Restriction Enzyme; 5′ cloning site XhoI (not destroyed); 3′ cloning site XhoI (not destroyed)
  Sequencing primers: 5′ T7; 3′ M13R
Resource information
  A portion of this plasmid was derived from a plasmid made by: See PMID: 3785216 for more information on this promoter
Terms and licenses: Academic/Nonprofit Terms; Industry Terms: Not Available to Industry
Depositor comments: A 6.5 kb XhoI fragment containing 3 kb of the MCK promoter and enhancer 1, untranslated exon 1, 3 kb of intron 1 including the enhancer region E2, and the first 16 bp of exon 2 was subcloned into the XhoI site of pBluescriptKS to result in pBSMCK. A PolyA sequence was added downstream (see author's map, MCK-polyA-2). Please note that the restriction sites shown between the MCK promoter and polyA region in the author's map are NOT unique sites.
How to cite: pBS MCK promoter was a gift from Ronald Kahn (Addgene plasmid # 12528 ; http://n2t.net/addgene:12528 ; RRID:Addgene_12528)
