[The description below was written by a language model from this plasmid's Addgene catalogue record and pLannotate feature annotations shown in this document.]
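Description:
pBS MCK promoter is a pBluescriptKS-based plasmid carrying the regulatory region of the mouse muscle creatine kinase gene (Ckm), intended as a cassette for driving muscle-specific expression in mammalian systems. It is maintained in E. coli as a high-copy plasmid through its ColE1/pUC-type origin and selected with ampicillin via the β-lactamase gene. The backbone also retains the f1 origin for single-stranded DNA production, remnants of the lacZα/lac promoter region, and the T7 and T3 phage promoters flanking fragments of the pBluescript polylinker.

The insert is a roughly 6.5 kb XhoI fragment cloned into the XhoI site, with both sites preserved. According to the depositor, it comprises about 3 kb of MCK promoter with enhancer 1, the untranslated exon 1, about 3 kb of intron 1 including the E2 enhancer region, and the first 16 bp of exon 2. A polyadenylation sequence was added downstream, and the feature table annotates an SV40 poly(A) signal just past the insert, preceded by a second T7 promoter and polylinker fragment that presumably came in with it. The automated annotation does not label the MCK sequence itself. The short PGK poly(A) and RSF ori fragments it reports are only about 20 bp long and are probably chance matches.

No coding sequence is present, so a gene of interest would be placed between the MCK elements and the poly(A) signal. The depositor cautions that the restriction sites shown there are not unique. The associated publication describes a muscle-specific insulin receptor knockout, which fits use of this promoter to build muscle-restricted transgenes, though the record does not spell out how this plasmid was used in that work.
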