Features (pLannotate 1.2.2; 18 found; start..end, strand, type, name):
     27..45      +  promoter       T7 promoter: promoter for bacteriophage T7 RNA polymerase
     54..108     -  misc_feature   MCS (fragment): pBluescript multiple cloning site
   2610..2627    -  polyA_signal   PGK poly(A) signal (fragment): mouse phosphoglycerate kinase 1 polyadenylation signal
   6511..6588    -  misc_feature   MCS (fragment): pBluescript multiple cloning site
   6590..6608    +  promoter       T7 promoter: promoter for bacteriophage T7 RNA polymerase
   6658..6779    +  polyA_signal   SV40 poly(A) signal: SV40 polyadenylation signal
   6803..6828    -  rep_origin     RSF ori (fragment): Plasmids containing the RSF 1030 origin of replication can be propagated in E. coli cells that contain additional plasmids with compatible origins.
   6833..6849    -  misc_feature   MCS (fragment): pBluescript multiple cloning site
   6862..6880    -  promoter       T3 promoter: promoter for bacteriophage T3 RNA polymerase
   6925..6941    -  protein_bind   lac operator: The lac repressor binds to the lac operator to inhibit transcription in E. coli. This inhibition can be relieved by adding lactose or isopropyl-β-D-thiogalactopyranoside (IPTG). lac repressor encoded by lacI
   6949..6979    -  promoter       lac promoter: promoter for the E. coli lac operon
   6994..7015    -  protein_bind   CAP binding site: CAP binding activates transcription in the presence of cAMP. E. coli catabolite activator protein
   7028..7120    -  CDS            lacI (fragment): lac repressor; lacI; The lac repressor binds to the lac operator to inhibit transcription in E. coli. This inhibition can be relieved by adding lactose or isopropyl-β-D-thiogalactopyranoside (IPTG).
   7303..7891    -  rep_origin     ori: high-copy-number ColE1/pMB1/pBR322/pUC origin of replication
   8062..8922    -  CDS            AmpR: β-lactamase; bla; confers resistance to ampicillin, carbenicillin, and related antibiotics
   8923..9027    -  promoter       AmpR promoter: bla
   9054..9412    +  rep_origin     f1 ori (sequence partly withheld): f1 bacteriophage origin of replication; arrow indicates direction of (+) strand synthesis
   9514..19      -  CDS            lacZα (fragment) (across the origin): LacZα fragment of β-galactosidase; lacZ fragment
>Addgene plasmid #12528 | pBS MCK promoter | addgene full sequence | sequence record 200837 | Addgene NGS Result
GTAAAACGACGGCCAGTGAGCGCGCGTAATACGACTCACTATAGGGCGAATTGGGTACCGGGCCCCCCCT
CGAGGTCGACGGTATCGATAAGCTTGATATCGAATTCCCCATCCTGGTCTATAGAGAGAGTTCCAGAACA
GCCAGGGCTACAGATAAACCCATCTGGAAAAACAAAGTTGAATGACCCAAGAGGGGTTCTCAGAGGGTGG
CGTGTGCTCCCTGGCAAGCCTATGACATGGCCGGGGCCTGCCTCTCTCTGCCTCTGACCCTCAGTGGCTC
CCATGAACTCCTTGCCCAATGGCATCTTTTTCCTGCGCTCCTTGGGTTATTCCAGTCTCCCCTCAGCATT
CCTTCCTCAGGGCCTCGCTCTTCTCTCTGCTCCCTCCTTGCACAGCTGGCTCTGTCCACCTCAGATGTCA
CAGTGCTCTCTCAGAGGAGGAAGGCACCATGTACCCTCTGTTTCCCAGGTAAGGGTTCAATTTTTAAAAA
TGGTTTTTTGTTTGTTTGTTTGTTTGTTTGTTTGTTTGTTTTTCAAGACAGGGCTCCTCTGTGTAGTCCT
AACTGTCTTGAAACTCCCTCTGTAGACCAGGTCGACCTCGAACTCTTGAAACCTGCCACGGACCACCCAG
TCAGGTATGGAGGTCCCTGGAATGAGCGTCCTCGAAGCTAGGTGGGTAAGGGTTCGGCGGTGACAAACAG
AAACAAACACAGAGGCAGTTTGAATCTGAGTGTATTTTGCAGCTCTCAAGCAGGGGATTTTATACATAAA
AAAAAAAAAAAAAAAAAAACCAAACATTACATCTCTTAGAAACTATATCCAATGAAACAATCACAGATAC
CAACCAAAACCATTGGGCAGAGTAAAGCACAAAAATCATCCAAGCATTACAACTCTGAAACCATGTATTC
AGTGAATCACAAACAGAACAGGTAACATCATTATTAATATAAATCACCAAAATATAACAATTCTAAAAGG
ATGTATCCAGTGGGGGCTGTCGTCCAAGGCTAGTGGCAGATTTCCAGGAGCAGGTTAGTAAATCTTAACC
ACTGAACTAACTCTCCAGCCCCATGGTCAATTATTATTTAGCATCTAGTGCCTAATTTTTTTTTATAAAT
CTTCACTATGTAATTTAAAACTATTTTAATTCTTCCTAATTAAGGCTTTCTTTACCATATACCAAAATTC
ACCTCCAATGACACACGCGTAGCCATATGAAATTTTATTGTTGGGAAAATTTGTACCTATCATAATAGTT
TTGTAAATGATTTAAAAAGCAAAGTGTTAGCCGGGCGTGGTGGCACACGCCTTTAATCCCTGCACTCGGG
AGGCAGGGGCAGGAGGATTTCTGAGTTTGAGGCCAGCCTGGTCTACAGAGTGAGTTCCAGGACAGCCAGG
GCTACACAGAGAAACCCTGTCTCGAACCCCCCACCCCCCAAAAAAAGCAAAGTGTTGGTTTCCTTGGGGA
TAAAGTCATGTTAGTGGCCCATCTCTAGGCCCATCTCACCCATTATTCTCGCTTAAGATCTTGGCCTAGG
CTACCAGGAACATGTAAATAAGAAAAGGAATAAGAGAAAACAAAACAGAGAGATTGCCATGAGAACTACG
GCTCAATATTTTTTCTCTCCGGCGAAGAGTTCCACAACCATCTCCAGGAGGCCTCCACGTTTTGAGGTCA
ATGGCCTCAGTCTGTGGAACTTGTCACACAGATCTTACTGGAGGTGGTGTGGCAGAAACCCATTCCTTTT
AGTGTCTTGGGCTAAAAGTAAAAGGCCCAGAGGAGGCCTTTGCTCATCTGACCATGCTGACAAGGAACAC
GGGTGCCAGGACAGAGGCTGGACCCCAGGAACACCTTAAACACTTCTTCCCTTCTCCGCCCCCTAGAGCA
GGCTCCCCTCACCAGCCTGGGCAGAAATGGGGGAAGATGGAGTGAAGCCATACTGGCTACTCCAGAATCA
ACAGAGGGAGCCGGGGGCAATACTGGAGAAGCTGGTCTCCCCCCAGGGGCAATCCTGGCACCTCCCAGGC
AGAAGAGGAAACTTCCACAGTGCATCTCACTTCCATGAATCCCCTCCTCGGACTCTGAGGTCCTTGGTCA
CAGCTGAGGTGCAAAAGGCTCCTGTCATATTGTGTCCTGCTCTGGTCTGCCTTCCACAGCTTGGGGGCCA
CCTAGCCCACCTCTCCCTAGGGATGAGAGCAGCCACTACGGGTCTAGGCTGCCCATGTAAGGAGGCAAGG
CCTGGGGACACCCGAGATGCCTGGTTATAATTAACCCAGACATGTGGCTGCCCCCCCCCCCCCAACACCT
GCTGCCTGAGCCTCACCCCCACCCCGGTGCCTGGGTCTTAGGCTCTGTACACCATGGAGGAGAAGCTCGC
TCTAAAAATAACCCTGTCCCTGGTGGATCCAGGGTGAGGGGCAGGCTGAGGGCGGCCACTTCCCTCAGCC
GCAGGTTTGTTTTCCCAAGAATGGTTTTTCTGCTTCTGTAGCTTTTCCTGTCAATTCTGCCATGGTGGAG
CAGCCTGCACTGGGCTTCTGGGAGAAACCAAACCGGGTTCTAACCTTTCAGCTACAGTTATTGCCTTTCC
TGTAGATGGGCGACTACAGCCCCACCCCCACCCCCGTCTCCTGTATCCTTCCTGGGCCTGGGGATCCTAG
GCTTTCACTGGAAATTTCCCCCCAGGTGCTGTAGGCTAGAGTCACGGCTCCCAAGAACAGTGCTTGCCTG
GCATGCATGGTTCTGAACCTCCAACTGCAAAAAATGACACATACCTTGACCCTTGGAAGGCTGAGGCAGG
GGGATTGCCATGAGTGCAAAGCCAGACTGGGTGGCATAGTTAGACCCTGTCTCAAAAAACCAAAAACAAT
TAAATAACTAAAGTCAGGCAAGTAATCCTACTCGGGAGACTGAGGCAGAGGGATTGTTACATGTCTGAGG
CCAGCCTGGACTACATAGGGTTTCAGGCTAGCCCTGTCTACAGAGTAAGGCCCTATTTCAAAAACACAAA
CAAAATGGTTCTCCCAGCTGCTAATGCTCACCAGGCAATGAAGCCTGGTGAGCATTAGCAATGAAGGCAA
TGAAGGAGGGTGCTGGCTACAATCAAGGCTGTGGGGGACTGAGGGCAGGCTGTAACAGGCTTGGGGGCCA
GGGCTTATACGTGCCTGGGACTCCCAAAGTATTACTGTTCCATGTTCCCGGCGAAGGGCCAGCTGTCCCC
CGCCAGCTAGACTCAGCACTTAGTTTAGGAACCAGTGAGCAAGTCAGCCCTTGGGGCAGCCCATACAAGG
CCATGGGGCTGGGCAAGCTGCACGCCTGGGTCCGGGGTGGGCACGGTGCCCGGGCAACGAGCTGAAAGCT
CATCTGCTCTCAGGGGCCCCTCCCTGGGGACAGCCCCTCCTGGCTAGTCACACCCTGTAGGCTCCTCTAT
ATAACCCAGGGGCACAGGGGCTGCCCCCGGGTCACCACCACCTCCACAGCACAGACAGACACTCAGGAGC
CAGCCAGCCAGGTAGGGACTGAGAGAAATCACTGGGGTGGGAGTGGGGCGTGGGAGTCCAAGGGTCTGCT
CACCCAGTCATGTTATGGTTGTGGATTTTGCAGCACAAGTTGTGGGGACAAATGTCTGGGACACCTAGGT
CTCAATAGCCACCAAGTGTCCCCTCCTTGCAAGGCAGGGTGGGCTGGAACTTAGTTTAGCAGAGTTAATG
GCCCACACAAAGACAGTTGTCTCAGTGACACCTGTCAGTGGCCCTTTAACTTTGTAACCATGTGGACCTG
TGTTGCAGCTCTGTGACCTTGTGTCTCACTGTCCTGGTCTGTCTCTATGTCTCTCTGTCTCTCTGTCTCT
ATCTCTCTCTTTCTGTCTCTCTCTCTCCCTCTCTCTTTCGAGATGGGTCAGGGGGGGTGGTGTTCTCTGC
ATAGCCCTGGCTGTCCTGGAACTCACTCTGTAGACCAGCCTGGCCTCGAACTCAGAAATCCACCTGCCTC
CCAAGTGCTGGGATTAAAGGCGTGTGCCACCACCGCCCGGCGGGTCTTTCTTGTGTGAGACTTGGGGGCT
CTCACTCTTACAGGCCCCTGGCTTTCCTTTGAGTCCTTCTGTCTGGCTGTCTCTGGGATCTTGAAGGCAG
GAAGGACTACATGACTCAGTTTACCTGGAGATCTTAGAGAATCTGTGATGAGTTTGGGGATTCCGAAGCT
TTCTGCTTCTGCGTCTTGCCTCGGTGTCCTGTCTCCTGGGGTGCCCCTGAGGGAGGGGGTAGCAGAGGAT
ACAGAACCTTCTGAAGGGAGAGATCTGGGCTGGGAGCCCGGGGTGTCCTTGAGGCCCAGAGCCTGGCTGT
GTGTCCTCCTGGCCACCCCAGCCCACCTGTCCCAATGCTGACTTAGTGCAAGGCGAGCCAGCAAGGAGGG
AGGACAGGTGGCAGTGGGGGGTGAGGAGCATCTAAAAATAGCCACAAAGTAGCAGCTTCAAGGGCTTTGG
GTCTCTGTCTGCCCCACACTCTTCTCTCAGCTTGGTCCACCTTCCCTCTCACCTTCCTCTGAGGCCCCCT
TCCAGCCCCGATGGAGGCCTGATGTCCCCCATGGTCAGTGCTTCAGGGATCTAGTCAATAAAATTAATAA
TGAAAAACAACAGTAATAAAATACACGTGACGTGACTGGGGCAGCTTAGGGCTTAGTTCAAATCCCAGTG
TTCACACCCTTTAAAAGACAAGACAAAACAAAACAGCTGGCTGTGGGGGAGAACATCAGAATCCCCCTGG
GGAGGTGGGGACAGGGGATCTGTGGGGCTCCATGGCCAGGCAGCCTAGCTCCAGGCCTGCGAGAGACCCT
ACCTCAAGATAAAAATAAAATAAAATAAAATAAAATAAAATAAATATATAAAATAACAATGTTGCAGCAC
CTGAGGTCACCACTGGAATGTGCACACCTGTGCACATACATGAGCCTGCACTACAAACAAAAATATTAAC
AGTAACTGTTAGAATCCCAGCTGCAACTTCATGCCAGGTGCCAGGTCCATGCTCATCAGTCAGGGACTGG
AACTCAGAGATCTCCTGGGAAAGCTTCAGTCTCACAGATTCAAAAGCCAGAGAGATCTAGTCACAGCCTG
GGGCCCAGAGCAGTGACTTAGGAGAGCCGTGCCTTTTAAAGTGGACCTTGTAGACAGCCAGAGGTGGAGG
GACTGGGAGAAGTGGCTGAAGCCTCCAGACTCATTCCCACGCCCACATCTGGACTAATTTGGATCAGAAT
CTCAGGGGAGCCCTTATGGCTTTTCTCAGGTGTGCACATATAATCTTTACCAGGGTCCTCACACAGAGCC
TGTCAGATTGGTTTTCAATTTCTGTGACAAACACCATGACCAAGACAATCTAGAAAAGAGAAAGCATTAA
TTTGGGGCTCAGGGTTCTGGAGCGGCAGGGAGGTGGGCATGGTGCTGGAGCAGAGGCTGGAAGCTCACAT
CTTTATCAACAACCAGAGGCAGTGAGAGCCACTTGGGAATGGGGTGGCTTTTCGGAAATCTCAAAGCCCA
CAAGCAATGGCACACCTCCTCCAACAAGGCCACACCTCCGAATCCTTCCCAAACAGTTCCACCGACTGGG
GACCAAACATTCAAATATGTGAGTCTGAGGCTCTTCTCATTCAAATCACCACAGACCCAAGAACAATCGA
ATAAAATATTTGTGTTATGTGCCAGGCACTGGCCGAGGCGCTTTTCTTGTCTTTTAATCCCTCCCAAGAG
GTCAGCGATGCCACAGTCTCCATGTTACAGATGAGTGAACAGGAAAGTCAAACAGGCTCCTCAGAGTCAC
GCGGCTGCTTGTAAGTTGCAAAGCCGAAATTCGAACCCAGACCATCTGATCCAGATCCTTTGCTGCTTTT
ATTCATCTTTTTATTTTATTTTATTTTATTTTAATTCCTGGTGGCAGGGTTTCTGTAGCCCAGGCTACCC
TTGAATTCACTGCAATCCTCCTGCCTCAGTTTCAGAGTGTTGGAATTACAAGCATGGACCATCATGCCCA
GTTCCTTTGGGTTGAGATAGAGACCTGTGTAGGAGCCCAGACTCGGGCTGGTCTCCAGCTCTCTACGTAG
ATGAAGATGACCTTGAACTGCTGGGATTTCAGGCATGAGCAGCCACACCCAGATTTGCTGAGCGCCAAAC
TGTTACCCAGGGTCCTAAGCTTGCTGGGCAAGCACTCTGCCAGCAGAACCCCAGCCCCAGATCCTGTATT
TTTGTAGTTGTTTTTGTTTATGTGACTGTCCTTTTCTGGCTTTAGACAAAAGGTTTTGCCCTCCTTTTCC
AGCTAGAGAGACTGAGTCCCCAGCAGGATCACATAGGCAGGATGTGGCCACATCAGGCAACTTGGGCTCC
TGATGTTTCCTTGCAAGGCTGAGGTTCACAGGGGGAGAACCCCCCTTTTTCAAGCCCACGGTCCGACGGA
CTGCAAGCCCCCAGCAACTGAGTTCTTAAGTCTGAACCCGGTCTGCTCACAGGGTCCCAAAGGCCGCCGG
CCTCGAGGTCGACGGTATCGATAAGCTTGATATCGAATTCCTGCAGCCCGGGGGATCCACTAGTTCTAGA
GCGGCCGCGTAATACGACTCACTATAGGGCGAATTCGGATCCAAGCTTGGAATTCGAATCAGATCTTATT
AAAGCAGAACTTGTTTATTGCAGCTTATAATGGTTACAAATAAAGCAATAGCATCACAAATTTCACAAAT
AAAGCATTTTTTTCACTGCATTCTAGTTGTGGTTTGTCCAAACTCATCAATGTATCTTATCATGTCTGGT
CGACTCTAGACTCTTCCGCTTCCTCGCTCACTGACTCGAGCTCCACCGCGGTGGAGCTCCAGCTTTTGTT
CCCTTTAGTGAGGGTTAATTGCGCGCTTGGCGTAATCATGGTCATAGCTGTTTCCTGTGTGAAATTGTTA
TCCGCTCACAATTCCACACAACATACGAGCCGGAAGCATAAAGTGTAAAGCCTGGGGTGCCTAATGAGTG
AGCTAACTCACATTAATTGCGTTGCGCTCACTGCCCGCTTTCCAGTCGGGAAACCTGTCGTGCCAGCTGC
ATTAATGAATCGGCCAACGCGCGGGGAGAGGCGGTTTGCGTATTGGGCGCTCTTCCGCTTCCTCGCTCAC
TGACTCGCTGCGCTCGGTCGTTCGGCTGCGGCGAGCGGTATCAGCTCACTCAAAGGCGGTAATACGGTTA
TCCACAGAATCAGGGGATAACGCAGGAAAGAACATGTGAGCAAAAGGCCAGCAAAAGGCCAGGAACCGTA
AAAAGGCCGCGTTGCTGGCGTTTTTCCATAGGCTCCGCCCCCCTGACGAGCATCACAAAAATCGACGCTC
AAGTCAGAGGTGGCGAAACCCGACAGGACTATAAAGATACCAGGCGTTTCCCCCTGGAAGCTCCCTCGTG
CGCTCTCCTGTTCCGACCCTGCCGCTTACCGGATACCTGTCCGCCTTTCTCCCTTCGGGAAGCGTGGCGC
TTTCTCATAGCTCACGCTGTAGGTATCTCAGTTCGGTGTAGGTCGTTCGCTCCAAGCTGGGCTGTGTGCA
CGAACCCCCCGTTCAGCCCGACCGCTGCGCCTTATCCGGTAACTATCGTCTTGAGTCCAACCCGGTAAGA
CACGACTTATCGCCACTGGCAGCAGCCACTGGTAACAGGATTAGCAGAGCGAGGTATGTAGGCGGTGCTA
CAGAGTTCTTGAAGTGGTGGCCTAACTACGGCTACACTAGAAGAACAGTATTTGGTATCTGCGCTCTGCT
GAAGCCAGTTACCTTCGGAAAAAGAGTTGGTAGCTCTTGATCCGGCAAACAAACCACCGCTGGTAGCGGT
GGTTTTTTTGTTTGCAAGCAGCAGATTACGCGCAGAAAAAAAGGATCTCAAGAAGATCCTTTGATCTTTT
CTACGGGGTCTGACGCTCAGTGGAACGAAAACTCACGTTAAGGGATTTTGGTCATGAGATTATCAAAAAG
GATCTTCACCTAGATCCTTTTAAATTAAAAATGAAGTTTTAAATCAATCTAAAGTATATATGAGTAAACT
TGGTCTGACAGTTACCAATGCTTAATCAGTGAGGCACCTATCTCAGCGATCTGTCTATTTCGTTCATCCA
TAGTTGCCTGACTCCCCGTCGTGTAGATAACTACGATACGGGAGGGCTTACCATCTGGCCCCAGTGCTGC
AATGATACCGCGAGACCCACGCTCACCGGCTCCAGATTTATCAGCAATAAACCAGCCAGCCGGAAGGGCC
GAGCGCAGAAGTGGTCCTGCAACTTTATCCGCCTCCATCCAGTCTATTAATTGTTGCCGGGAAGCTAGAG
TAAGTAGTTCGCCAGTTAATAGTTTGCGCAACGTTGTTGCCATTGCTACAGGCATCGTGGTGTCACGCTC
GTCGTTTGGTATGGCTTCATTCAGCTCCGGTTCCCAACGATCAAGGCGAGTTACATGATCCCCCATGTTG
TGCAAAAAAGCGGTTAGCTCCTTCGGTCCTCCGATCGTTGTCAGAAGTAAGTTGGCCGCAGTGTTATCAC
TCATGGTTATGGCAGCACTGCATAATTCTCTTACTGTCATGCCATCCGTAAGATGCTTTTCTGTGACTGG
TGAGTACTCAACCAAGTCATTCTGAGAATAGTGTATGCGGCGACCGAGTTGCTCTTGCCCGGCGTCAATA
CGGGATAATACCGCGCCACATAGCAGAACTTTAAAAGTGCTCATCATTGGAAAACGTTCTTCGGGGCGAA
AACTCTCAAGGATCTTACCGCTGTTGAGATCCAGTTCGATGTAACCCACTCGTGCACCCAACTGATCTTC
AGCATCTTTTACTTTCACCAGCGTTTCTGGGTGAGCAAAAACAGGAAGGCAAAATGCCGCAAAAAAGGGA
ATAAGGGCGACACGGAAATGTTGAATACTCATACTCTTCCTTTTTCAATATTATTGAAGCATTTATCAGG
GTTATTGTCTCATGAGCGGATACATATTTGAATGTATTTAGAAAAATAAACAAATAGGGGTTCCGCGCAC
ATTTCCCCGAAAAGTGCCACCTG
[124 nt withheld, positions 9054-9177]
C
[91 nt withheld, positions 9179-9269]
A
[49 nt withheld, positions 9271-9319]
CCTTTGACGTTGGAGTCCACGTTCTTT
[37 nt withheld, positions 9347-9383]
ACCCTATCTCGGTCTATTCTTTTGATTTATAAGGGATTTTGCCGATTTCGGCCTATTGGTTAAAAAAATG
AGCTGATTTAACAAAAATTTAACGCGAATTTTAACAAAATATTAACGCTTACAATTTCCATTCGCCATTC
AGGCTGCGCAACTGTTGGGAAGGGCGATCGGTGCGGGCCTCTTCGCTATTACGCCAGCTGGCGAAAGGGG
GATGTGCTGCAAGGCGATTAAGTTGGGTAACGCCAGGGTTTTCCCAGTCACGACGTT
