>Addgene plasmid #12528 | pBS MCK promoter | depositor partial sequence | sequence record 7346 | Author sequence
CCATCCTGGTCTATAGAGAGAGTTCCAGAACAGCCAGGGCTACAGATAAACCCATCTGGAAAAACAAAGT
TGAATGACCCAAGAGGGGTTCTCAGAGGGTGGCGTGTGCTCCCTGGCAAGCCTATGACATGGCCGGGGCC
TGCCTCTCTCTGCCTCTGACCCTCAGTGGCTCCCATGAACTCCTTGCCCAATGGCATCTTTTTCCTGCGC
TCCTTGGGTTATTCCAGTCTCCCCTCAGCATTCCTTCCTCAGGGCCTCGCTCTTCTCTCTGCTCCCTCCT
TGCACAGCTGGCTCTGTCCACCTCAGATGTCACAGTGCTCTCTCAGAGGAGGAAGGCACCATGTACCCTC
TGTTTCCCAGGTAAGGGTTCAATTTTTAAAAATGGTTTTTTGTTTGTTTGTTTGTTTGTTTGTTTGTTTG
TTTTTCAAGACAGGGCTCCTCTGTGTAGTCCTAACTGTCTTGAAACTCCCTCTGTAGACCAGGTCGACCT
CGAACTCTTGAAACCTGCCACGGACCACCCAGTCAGGTATGGAGGTCCCTGGAATGAGCGTCCTCGAAGC
TAGGTGGGTAAGGGTTCGGCGGTGACAAACAGAAACAAACACAGAGGCAGTTTGAATCTGAGTGTATTTT
GCAGCTCTCAAGCAGGGGATTTTATACATAAAAAAAAAAAAAAAAAAAAAACCAAACATTACATCTCTTA
GAAACTATATCCAATGAAACAATCACAGATACCAACCAAAACCATTGGGCAGAGTAAAGCACAAAAATCA
TCCAAGCATTACAACTCTGAAACCATGTATTCAGTGAATCACAAACAGAACAGGTAACATCATTATTAAT
ATAAATCACCAAAATATAACAATTCTAAAAGGATGTATCCAGTGGGGGCTGTCGTCCAAGGCTAGTGGCA
GATTTCCAGGAGCAGGTTAGTAAATCTTAACCACTGAACTAACTCTCCAGCCCCATGGTCAATTATTATT
TAGCATCTAGTGCCTAATTTTTTTTTATAAATCTTCACTATGTAATTTAAAACTATTTTAATTCTTCCTA
ATTAAGGCTTTCTTTACCATATACCAAAATTCACCTCCAATGACACACGCGTAGCCATATGAAATTTTAT
TGTTGGGAAAATTTGTACCTATCATAATAGTTTTGTAAATGATTTAAAAAGCAAAGTGTTAGCCGGGCGT
GGTGGCACACGCCTTTAATCCCTGCACTCGGGAGGCAGGGGCAGGAGGATTTCTGAGTTTGAGGCCAGCC
TGGTCTACAGAGTGAGTTCCAGGACAGCCAGGGCTACACAGAGAAACCCTGTCTCGAACCCCCCACCCCC
CAAAAAAAGCAAAGTGTTGGTTTCCTTGGGGATAAAGTCATGTTAGTGGCCCATCTCTAGGCCCATCTCA
CCCATTATTCTCGCTTAAGATCTTGGCCTAGGCTACCAGGAACATGTAAATAAGAAAAGGAATAAGAGAA
AACAAAACAGAGAGATTGCCATGAGAACTACGGCTCAATATTTTTTCTCTCCGGCGAAGAGTTCCACAAC
CATCTCCAGGAGGCCTCCACGTTTTGAGGTCAATGGCCTCAGTCTGTGGAACTTGTCACACAGATCTTAC
TGGAGGTGGTGTGGCAGAAACCCATTCCTTTTAGTGTCTTGGGCTAAAAGTAAAAGGCCCAGAGGAGGCC
TTTGCTCATCTGACCATGCTGACAAGGAACACGGGTGCCAGGACAGAGGCTGGACCCCAGGAACACCTTA
AACACTTCTTCCCTTCTCCGCCCCCTAGAGCAGGCTCCCCTCACCAGCCTGGGCAGAAATGGGGGAAGAT
GGAGTGAAGCCATACTGGCTACTCCAGAATCAACAGAGGGAGCCGGGGGCAATACTGGAGAAGCTGGTCT
CCCCCCAGGGGCAATCCTGGCACCTCCCAGGCAGAAGAGGAAACTTCCACAGTGCATCTCACTTCCATGA
ATCCCCTCCTCGGACTCTGAGGTCCTTGGTCACAGCTGAGGTGCAAAAGGCTCCTGTCATATTGTGTCCT
GCTCTGGTCTGCCTTCCACAGCTTGGGGGCCACCTAGCCCACCTCTCCCTAGGGATGAGAGCAGCCACTA
CGGGTCTAGGCTGCCCATGTAAGGAGGCAAGGCCTGGGGACACCCGAGATGCCTGGTTATAATTAACCCA
GACATGTGGCTGCCCCCCCCCCCCCAACACCTGCTGCCTGAGCCTCACCCCCACCCCGGTGCCTGGGTCT
TAGGCTCTGTACACCATGGAGGAGAAGCTCGCTCTAAAAATAACCCTGTCCCTGGTGGATCCAGGGTGAG
GGGCAGGCTGAGGGCGGCCACTTCCCTCAGCCGCAGGTTTGTTTTCCCAAGAATGGTTTTTCTGCTTCTG
TAGCTTTTCCTGTCAATTCTGCCATGGTGGAGCAGCCTGCACTGGGCTTCTGGGAGAAACCAAACCGGGT
TCTAACCTTTCAGCTACAGTTATTGCCTTTCCTGTAGATGGGCGACTACAGCCCCACCCCCACCCCCGTC
TCCTGTATCCTTCCTGGGCCTGGGGATCCTAGGCTTTCACTGGAAATTTCCCCCCAGGTGCTGTAGGCTA
GAGTCACGGCTCCCAAGAACAGTGCTTGCCTGGCATGCATGGTTCTGAACCTCCAACTGCAAAAAATGAC
ACATACCTTGACCCTTGGAAGGCTGAGGCAGGGGGATTGCCATGAGTGCAAAGCCAGACTGGGTGGCATA
GTTAGACCCTGTCTCAAAAAACCAAAAACAATTAAATAACTAAAGTCAGGCAAGTAATCCTACTCGGGAG
ACTGAGGCAGAGGGATTGTTACATGTCTGAGGCCAGCCTGGACTACATAGGGTTTCAGGCTAGCCCTGTC
TACAGAGTAAGGCCCTATTTCAAAAACACAAACAAAATGGTTCTCCCAGCTGCTAATGCTCACCAGGCAA
TGAAGCCTGGTGAGCATTAGCAATGAAGGCAATGAAGGAGGGTGCTGGCTACAATCAAGGCTGTGGGGGA
CTGAGGGCAGGCTGTAACAGGCTTGGGGGCCAGGGCTTATACGTGCCTGGGACTCCCAAAGTATTACTGT
TCCATGTTCCCGGCGAAGGGCCAGCTGTCCCCCGCCAGCTAGACTCAGCACTTAGTTTAGGAACCAGTGA
GCAAGTCAGCCCTTGGGGCAGCCCATACAAGGCCATGGGGCTGGGCAAGCTGCACGCCTGGGTCCGGGGT
GGGCACGGTGCCCGGGCAACGAGCTGAAAGCTCATCTGCTCTCAGGGGCCCCTCCCTGGGGACAGCCCCT
CCTGGCTAGTCACACCCTGTAGGCTCCTCTATATAACCCAGGGGCACAGGGGCTGCCCCCGGGTCAC
