>Addgene plasmid #12528 | pBS MCK promoter | addgene partial sequence | sequence record 18964 | 12528 with T3
TCGAGTCAGTGAGCGAGGAAGCGGAAGAGTCTAGAGTCGACCAGACATGATAAGATACATTGATGAGTTT
GGACAAACCACAACTAGAATGCAGTGAAAAAAATGCTTTATTTGTGAAATTTGTGATGCTATTGCTTTAT
TTGTAACCATTATAAGCTGCAATAAACAAGTTCTGCTTTAATAAGATCTGATTCGAATTCCAAGCTTGGA
TCCGAATTCGCCCTATAGTGAGTCGTATTACGCGGCCGCTCTAGAACTAGTGGATCCCCCGGGCTGCAGG
AATTCGATATCAAGCTTATCGATACCGTCGACCTCGAGGCCGGCGGCCTTTGGGACCCTGTGAGCAGACC
GGGTTCAGACTTAAGAACTCAGTTGCTGGGGGCTTGCAGTCCGTCGGACCGTGGGCTTGAAAAAGGGGGG
TTCTCCCCCTGTGAACCTCAGCCTTGCAAGGAAACATCAGGAGCCCAAGTTGCCTGATGTGGCCACATCC
TGCCTATGTGATCCTGCTGGGGACTCAGTCTCTCTAGCTGGAAAAGGAGGGCAAAACCTTTTGTCTAAAG
CCAGAAAAGGACAGTCACATAAACAAAAACAACTACAAAAATACAGGATCTGGGGCTGGGGTTCTGCTGG
CAGAGTGCTTGCCCAGCAAGCTTAGGACCCTGGGTAACAGTTTGGCGCTCAGCAAATCTGGGTGTGGCTG
CTCATGCCTGAAATCCCAGCAGTTCAAGGTCATCTTCATCTACGTAGAGAGCTGGAGACCAGCCCGAGTC
TGGGCTCCTACACA
