>Addgene plasmid #12528 | pBS MCK promoter | addgene partial sequence | sequence record 18965 | 12528 with M13rev
AAAAGCTGGAGCTCCACCGCGGTGGAGCTCGAGTCAGTGAGCGAGGAAGCGGAAGAGTCTAGAGTCGACC
AGACATGATAAGATACATTGATGAGTTTGGACAAACCACAACTAGAATGCAGTGAAAAAAATGCTTTATT
TGTGAAATTTGTGATGCTATTGCTTTATTTGTAACCATTATAAGCTGCAATAAACAAGTTCTGCTTTAAT
AAGATCTGATTCGAATTCCAAGCTTGGATCCGAATTCGCCCTATAGTGAGTCGTATTACGCGGCCGCTCT
AGAACTAGTGGATCCCCCGGGCTGCAGGAATTCGATATCAAGCTTATCGATACCGTCGACCTCGAGGCCG
GCGGCCTTTGGGACCCTGTGAGCAGACCGGGTTCAGACTTAAGAACTCAGTTGCTGGGGGCTTGCAGTCC
GTCGGACCGTGGGCTTGAAAAAGGGGGGTTCTCCCCCTGTGAACCTCAGCCTTGCAAGGAAACATCAGGA
GCCCAAGTTGCCTGATGTGGCCACATCCTGCCTATGTGATCCTGCTGGGGACTCAGTCTCTCTAGCTGGA
AAAGGAGGGCAAAACCTTTTGTCTAAAGCCAGAAAAGGACAGTCACATAAACAAAAACAACTACAAAAAT
ACAGGATCTGGGGCTGGGGTTCTGCTGGCAGAGTGCTTGCCCAGCAAGCTT
